Addgene plasmid #142285: TFORF1897
Purpose: Lentiviral vector for overexpressing transcription factor ORFs with unique 24-bp barcodes. Barcodes facilitate identification of transcription factors in pooled screens.
Depositing lab: Feng Zhang. Depositing organization: Broad Institute. Publication: A transcription factor atlas of directed differentiation. Joung J, Ma S, Tay T, Geiger-Schuller KR, Kirchgatterer PC, Verdine VK, Guo B, Arias-Garcia MA, Allen WE, Singh A, Kuksenko O, Abudayyeh OO, Gootenberg JS, Fu Z, Macrae RK, Buenrostro JD, Regev A, Zhang F. Cell. 2023 Jan 5;186(1):209-229.e26. doi: 10.1016/j.cell.2022.11.026. PubMed 36608654.
Backbone
  Vector backbone: pLX_TRC317
  Backbone manufacturer: Broad Institute Genetic Perturbation Platform
  Backbone size w/o insert (bp): 8264
  Vector type: Mammalian Expression, Lentiviral
  Selectable markers: Puromycin
Growth in bacteria
  Bacterial resistance: Ampicillin, 100 μg/mL
  Growth temperature: 37°C
  Growth strain: NEB Stable
  Copy number: High Copy
Gene/Insert
  Gene/Insert name: NR2C1
  Species: H. sapiens (human)
  Insert size (bp): 1553
  Entrez Gene: NR2C1 (a.k.a. TR2)
  Promoter: EF1a
  Cloning method: Unknown
  Sequencing primers: 5′ GGGTGGAGACTGAAGTTAGGCCAG; 3′ CACATAGCGTAAAAGGAGCAACATAG
Terms and licenses: Academic/Nonprofit Terms; Industry Terms: Not Available to Industry
Depositor comments: NM_001127362,ENST00000330677 . The transcription factor ORF portion of this plasmid was synthesized by Genewiz. Please test multiple small colonies in case of plasmid recombination. To make this collection available in a timely manner, a portion of this collection was not fully sequenced by Addgene. If an Addgene verified full plasmid sequence is not available, please contact us prior to placing an order to request the full sequence.
How to cite: TFORF1897 was a gift from Feng Zhang (Addgene plasmid # 142285 ; http://n2t.net/addgene:142285 ; RRID:Addgene_142285)
