[The description below was written by a language model from this plasmid's Addgene catalogue record and pLannotate feature annotations shown in this document.]
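Description:
TFORF1897 is a lentiviral mammalian expression plasmid built on the pLX_TRC317 backbone and belongs to a barcoded library of transcription factor open reading frames. It carries human NR2C1 (also called TR2), an orphan nuclear receptor that acts mainly as a transcriptional repressor and, together with NR2C2, forms the core of the DRED complex that silences embryonic and fetal globin genes. In bacteria the plasmid is maintained through a high-copy ColE1/pUC-type origin and ampicillin resistance. An f1 origin and remnants of a lac/T7/T3 cloning region are also annotated in the backbone. The depositor notes that the plasmid may recombine.

The transfer cassette has a third-generation layout. An RSV promoter drives a truncated HIV-1 5' LTR, followed by the Ψ packaging signal, a gag fragment and the RRE, and the cassette ends in a self-inactivating ΔU3 3' LTR with an SV40 polyadenylation signal downstream. Inside the cassette, an SV40 early promoter/origin region lies upstream of the puromycin N-acetyltransferase gene, allowing selection of transduced cells. A cPPT/CTS element follows, and the EF-1α promoter then drives constitutive expression of the synthesized NR2C1 ORF. A WPRE downstream of the ORF enhances transcript expression.

According to the record, each library member carries a unique 24-bp barcode so that transcription factors can be identified in pooled overexpression screens. The barcode is not annotated in the feature table, so its position is not stated. The NR2C1 annotation covers about 1.4 kb of the 1,553 bp listed for the insert. The construct is intended for producing lentivirus to overexpress NR2C1, singly or pooled, in studies such as directed differentiation screens.
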