Features (pLannotate 1.2.2; 31 found; start..end, strand, type, name):
      5..231     +  promoter       RSV promoter: Rous sarcoma virus enhancer/promoter
    232..412     +  LTR            5' LTR (truncated): truncated 5' long terminal repeat (LTR) from HIV-1
    459..584     +  misc_feature   HIV-1 Ψ: packaging signal of human immunodeficiency virus type 1
    568..931     +  CDS            HIV-1 gag (fragment): gag protein from human immunodeficiency virus 1; gag
   1077..1310    +  misc_feature   RRE: The Rev response element (RRE) of HIV-1 allows for Rev-dependent mRNA export from the nucleus to the cytoplasm.
   1687..1713    +  CDS            Rev (fragment): human immunodeficiency virus 1 (HIV-1) Rev protein; rev; enhances nuclear export of unspliced and incompletely spliced viral mRNAs
   1720..1743    +  promoter       SV40 promoter (fragment): SV40 early promoter
   1744..1815    +  promoter       SV40 promoter (fragment): SV40 enhancer and early promoter
   1839..1974    +  rep_origin     SV40 ori: SV40 origin of replication
   2020..2616    +  CDS            PuroR (fragment): puromycin N-acetyltransferase; pac from Streptomyces; confers resistance to puromycin
   2665..2782    +  misc_feature   cPPT/CTS: central polypurine tract and central termination sequence of HIV-1
   2847..2913    +  CDS            small t antigen (fragment): SV40 (simian virus 40) small t antigen
   2920..4098    +  promoter       EF-1α promoter: strong constitutive promoter for human elongation factor EF-1α
   4115..5509    +  CDS            NR2C1 (fragment): NR2C1_HUMAN - Also known as TR2. Experimental evidence at protein level: Swiss-Prot protein existence level 1. Orphan nuclear receptor. Binds the IR7 element in the promoter of its own gene in an autoregulatory negative feedback mechanism. Primarily repressor of a broad range of genes. Binds to hormone response elements (HREs) consisting of two 5'-AGGTCA-3' half site direct repeat consensus sequences. Together with NR2C2, forms the core of the DRED (direct repeat erythroid-definitive) complex that represses embryonic and fetal globin transcription. Also activator of OCT4 gene expression. May b
   5579..5632    +  promoter       U6 promoter (fragment): RNA polymerase III promoter for human U6 snRNA
   5674..6262    +  misc_feature   WPRE: woodchuck hepatitis virus posttranscriptional regulatory element
   6313..6332    +  misc_feature   cPPT/CTS (fragment): central polypurine tract and central termination sequence of HIV-1
   6334..6567    +  LTR            3' LTR (ΔU3): self-inactivating 3' long terminal repeat (LTR) from HIV-1
   6645..6766    +  polyA_signal   SV40 poly(A) signal: SV40 polyadenylation signal
   6806..6941    +  rep_origin     SV40 ori: SV40 origin of replication
   6962..6980    -  promoter       T7 promoter: promoter for bacteriophage T7 RNA polymerase
   6988..7143    +  CDS            lacZα (fragment): LacZα fragment of β-galactosidase; lacZ fragment
   7148..7576    +  rep_origin     f1 ori (sequence partly withheld): f1 bacteriophage origin of replication; arrow indicates direction of (+) strand synthesis
   7629..7733    +  promoter       AmpR promoter: bla
   7734..8594    +  CDS            AmpR: β-lactamase; bla; confers resistance to ampicillin, carbenicillin, and related antibiotics
   8765..9353    +  rep_origin     ori: high-copy-number ColE1/pMB1/pBR322/pUC origin of replication
   9536..9628    +  CDS            lacI (fragment): lac repressor; lacI; The lac repressor binds to the lac operator to inhibit transcription in E. coli. This inhibition can be relieved by adding lactose or isopropyl-β-D-thiogalactopyranoside (IPTG).
   9641..9662    +  protein_bind   CAP binding site: CAP binding activates transcription in the presence of cAMP. E. coli catabolite activator protein
   9677..9707    +  promoter       lac promoter: promoter for the E. coli lac operon
   9715..9731    +  protein_bind   lac operator: The lac repressor binds to the lac operator to inhibit transcription in E. coli. This inhibition can be relieved by adding lactose or isopropyl-β-D-thiogalactopyranoside (IPTG). lac repressor encoded by lacI
   9776..9794    +  promoter       T3 promoter: promoter for bacteriophage T3 RNA polymerase
>Addgene plasmid #142285 | TFORF1897 | addgene full sequence | sequence record 395765 | Addgene NGS Result
TTAATGTAGTCTTATGCAATACTCTTGTAGTCTTGCAACATGGTAACGATGAGTTAGCAACATGCCTTAC
AAGGAGAGAAAAAGCACCGTGCATGCCGATTGGTGGAAGTAAGGTGGTACGATCGTGCCTTATTAGGAAG
GCAACAGACGGGTCTGACATGGATTGGACGAACCACTGAATTGCCGCATTGCAGAGATATTGTATTTAAG
TGCCTAGCTCGATACATAAACGGGTCTCTCTGGTTAGACCAGATCTGAGCCTGGGAGCTCTCTGGCTAAC
TAGGGAACCCACTGCTTAAGCCTCAATAAAGCTTGCCTTGAGTGCTTCAAGTAGTGTGTGCCCGTCTGTT
GTGTGACTCTGGTAACTAGAGATCCCTCAGACCCTTTTAGTCAGTGTGGAAAATCTCTAGCAGTGGCGCC
CGAACAGGGACTTGAAAGCGAAAGGGAAACCAGAGGAGCTCTCTCGACGCAGGACTCGGCTTGCTGAAGC
GCGCACGGCAAGAGGCGAGGGGCGGCGACTGGTGAGTACGCCAAAAATTTTGACTAGCGGAGGCTAGAAG
GAGAGAGATGGGTGCGAGAGCGTCAGTATTAAGCGGGGGAGAATTAGATCGCGATGGGAAAAAATTCGGT
TAAGGCCAGGGGGAAAGAAAAAATATAAATTAAAACATATAGTATGGGCAAGCAGGGAGCTAGAACGATT
CGCAGTTAATCCTGGCCTGTTAGAAACATCAGAAGGCTGTAGACAAATACTGGGACAGCTACAACCATCC
CTTCAGACAGGATCAGAAGAACTTAGATCATTATATAATACAGTAGCAACCCTCTATTGTGTGCATCAAA
GGATAGAGATAAAAGACACCAAGGAAGCTTTAGACAAGATAGAGGAAGAGCAAAACAAAAGTAAGACCAC
CGCACAGCAAGCGGCCGCTGATCTTCAGACCTGGAGGAGGAGATATGAGGGACAATTGGAGAAGTGAATT
ATATAAATATAAAGTAGTAAAAATTGAACCATTAGGAGTAGCACCCACCAAGGCAAAGAGAAGAGTGGTG
CAGAGAGAAAAAAGAGCAGTGGGAATAGGAGCTTTGTTCCTTGGGTTCTTGGGAGCAGCAGGAAGCACTA
TGGGCGCAGCGTCAATGACGCTGACGGTACAGGCCAGACAATTATTGTCTGGTATAGTGCAGCAGCAGAA
CAATTTGCTGAGGGCTATTGAGGCGCAACAGCATCTGTTGCAACTCACAGTCTGGGGCATCAAGCAGCTC
CAGGCAAGAATCCTGGCTGTGGAAAGATACCTAAAGGATCAACAGCTCCTGGGGATTTGGGGTTGCTCTG
GAAAACTCATTTGCACCACTGCTGTGCCTTGGAATGCTAGTTGGAGTAATAAATCTCTGGAACAGATTTG
GAATCACACGACCTGGATGGAGTGGGACAGAGAAATTAACAATTACACAAGCTTAATACACTCCTTAATT
GAAGAATCGCAAAACCAGCAAGAAAAGAATGAACAAGAATTATTGGAATTAGATAAATGGGCAAGTTTGT
GGAATTGGTTTAACATAACAAATTGGCTGTGGTATATAAAATTATTCATAATGATAGTAGGAGGCTTGGT
AGGTTTAAGAATAGTTTTTGCTGTACTTTCTATAGTGAATAGAGTTAGGCAGGGATATTCACCATTATCG
TTTCAGACCCACCTCCCAACCCCGAGGGGACCCATGCATTGCATCTCAATTAGTCAGCAACCAGGTGTGG
AAAGTCCCCAGGCTCCCCAGCAGGCAGAAGTATGCAAAGCATGCGTCTCAATTAGTCAGCAACCATAGTC
CCGCCCCTAACTCCGCCCATCCCGCCCCTAACTCCGCCCAGTTCCGCCCATTCTCCGCCCCATGGCTGAC
TAATTTTTTTTATTTATGCAGAGGCCGAGGCCGCCTCGGCCTCTGAGCTATTCCAGAAGTAGTGAGGAGG
CTTTTTTGGAGGCCTAGGCTTTTGCAAAAAGCTTTCTAGAGGTACCACCGGAGCTTACCATGACCGAGTA
CAAGCCCACGGTGCGCCTCGCCACCCGCGACGACGTCCCCAGGGCCGTACGCACCCTCGCCGCCGCGTTC
GCCGACTACCCCGCCACGCGCCACACCGTCGATCCGGACCGCCACATCGAGCGGGTCACCGAGCTGCAAG
AACTCTTCCTCACGCGCGTCGGGCTCGACATCGGCAAGGTGTGGGTCGCGGACGACGGCGCCGCCGTGGC
GGTCTGGACCACGCCGGAGAGCGTCGAAGCGGGGGCGGTGTTCGCCGAGATCGGCCCGCGCATGGCCGAG
TTGAGCGGTTCCCGGCTGGCCGCGCAGCAACAGATGGAAGGCCTCCTGGCGCCGCACCGGCCCAAGGAGC
CCGCGTGGTTCCTGGCCACCGTCGGCGTCTCGCCCGACCACCAGGGCAAGGGTCTGGGCAGCGCCGTCGT
GCTCCCCGGAGTGGAGGCGGCCGAGCGCGCCGGGGTGCCCGCCTTCCTGGAGACCTCCGCGCCCCGCAAC
CTCCCCTTCTACGAGCGGCTCGGCTTCACCGTCACCGCCGACGTCGAGGTGCCCGAAGGACCGCGCACCT
GGTGCATGACCCGCAAGCCCGGTGCCAGTTAACGAATTCTAGATCTTGAGACAAATGGCAGTATTCATCC
ACAATTTTAAAAGAAAAGGGGGGATTGGGGGGTACAGTGCAGGGGAAAGAATAGTAGACATAATAGCAAC
AGACATACAAACTAAAGAATTACAAAAACAAATTACAAAAATTCAAAATTTTCGGGTTTATTACAGGGAC
AGCAGAGATCCACTTTGGCGCCGGCTCGAGGCCTGCAGGTGCAAAGATGGATAAAGTTTTAAACAGAGAG
GAATCTTTGCAGCTAATGGACCTTCTAGGTCTTGAAAGGAGTGGGAATTGGCTCCGGTGCCCGTCAGTGG
GCAGAGCGCACATCGCCCACAGTCCCCGAGAAGTTGGGGGGAGGGGTCGGCAATTGAACCGGTGCCTAGA
GAAGGTGGCGCGGGGTAAACTGGGAAAGTGATGTCGTGTACTGGCTCCGCCTTTTTCCCGAGGGTGGGGG
AGAACCGTATATAAGTGCAGTAGTCGCCGTGAACGTTCTTTTTCGCAACGGGTTTGCCGCCAGAACACAG
GTAAGTGCCGTGTGTGGTTCCCGCGGGCCTGGCCTCTTTACGGGTTATGGCCCTTGCGTGCCTTGAATTA
CTTCCACCTGGCTGCAGTACGTGATTCTTGATCCCGAGCTTCGGGTTGGAAGTGGGTGGGAGAGTTCGAG
GCCTTGCGCTTAAGGAGCCCCTTCGCCTCGTGCTTGAGTTGAGGCCTGGCCTGGGCGCTGGGGCCGCCGC
GTGCGAATCTGGTGGCACCTTCGCGCCTGTCTCGCTGCTTTCGATAAGTCTCTAGCCATTTAAAATTTTT
GATGACCTGCTGCGACGCTTTTTTTCTGGCAAGATAGTCTTGTAAATGCGGGCCAAGATCTGCACACTGG
TATTTCGGTTTTTGGGGCCGCGGGCGGCGACGGGGCCCGTGCGTCCCAGCGCACATGTTCGGCGAGGCGG
GGCCTGCGAGCGCGGCCACCGAGAATCGGACGGGGGTAGTCTCAAGCTGGCCGGCCTGCTCTGGTGCCTG
GCCTCGCGCCGCCGTGTATCGCCCCGCCCTGGGCGGCAAGGCTGGCCCGGTCGGCACCAGTTGCGTGAGC
GGAAAGATGGCCGCTTCCCGGCCCTGCTGCAGGGAGCTCAAAATGGAGGACGCGGCGCTCGGGAGAGCGG
GCGGGTGAGTCACCCACACAAAGGAAAAGGGCCTTTCCGTCCTCAGCCGTCGCTTCATGTGACTCCACGG
AGTACCGGGCGCCGTCCAGGCACCTCGATTAGTTCTCGAGCTTTTGGAGTACGTCGTCTTTAGGTTGGGG
GGAGGGGTTTTATGCGATGGAGTTTCCCCACACTGAGTGGGTGGAGACTGAAGTTAGGCCAGCTTGGCAC
TTGATGTAATTCTCCTTGGAATTTGCCCTTTTTGAGTTTGGATCTTGGTTCATTCTCAAGCCTCAGACAG
TGGTTCAAAGTTTTTTTCTTCCATTTCAGGTGTCGTGAGGCTAGCACCGCCACCATGGCAACCATAGAAG
AAATTGCACATCAAATTATTGAACAACAGATGGGAGAGATTGTTACAGAGCAGCAAACTGGGCAGAAAAT
CCAGATTGTGACAGCACTTGATCATAATACCCAAGGCAAGCAGTTCATTCTGACAAATCACGACGGCTCT
ACTCCAAGCAAAGTCATTCTGGCCAGGCAAGATTCCACTCCGGGAAAAGTTTTCCTTACAACTCCAGATG
CAGCAGGTGTCAACCAGTTATTTTTTACCACTCCTGATCTGTCTGCACAACACCTGCAGCTCCTAACAGA
TAATTCTCCAGACCAAGGACCAAATAAGGTTTTTGATCTTTGCGTAGTATGTGGAGACAAAGCATCAGGA
CGTCATTATGGAGCAGTAACTTGTGAAGGCTGCAAAGGATTTTTTAAAAGAAGCATCCGAAAAAATTTAG
TATATTCATGTCGAGGATCAAAGGATTGTATTATTAATAAGCACCACCGAAACCGCTGTCAATACTGCAG
GTTACAGAGATGTATTGCGTTTGGAATGAAGCAAGACTCTGTCCAATGTGAAAGAAAACCCATTGAAGTA
TCACGAGAAAAATCTTCCAACTGTGCCGCTTCAACAGAAAAAATCTATATCCGAAAGGACCTTCGTAGCC
CATTAACTGCAACTCCAACTTTTGTAACAGATAGTGAAAGTACAAGGTCAACAGGACTGTTAGATTCAGG
AATGTTCATGAATATTCATCCATCTGGAGTAAAAACTGAGTCAGCTGTGCTGATGACATCAGATAAGGCT
GAATCATGTCAGGGAGATTTAAGTACATTGGCCAATGTGGTTACATCATTAGCGAATCTTGGAAAAACTA
AAGATCTTTCTCAAAATAGTAATGAAATGTCTATGATTGAAAGCTTAAGCAATGATGATACCTCTTTGTG
TGAATTTCAAGAAATGCAGACCAACGGTGATGTTTCAAGGGCATTTGACACTCTTGCAAAAGCATTGAAT
CCTGGAGAGAGCACAGCCTGCCAGAGCTCAGTAGCGGGCATGGAAGGAAGTGTACACCTAATCACTGGAG
ATTCAAGCATAAATTACACCGAAAAAGAGGGGCCACTTCTCAGCGATTCACATGTAGCTTTCAGGCTCAC
CATGCCTTCTCCTATGCCTGAGTACCTGAATGTGCACTACATTGGGGAGTCTGCCTCCAGACTGCTGTTC
TTATCAATGCACTGGGCACTTTCGATTCCTTCTTTCCAGGCTCTAGGGCAAGAAAACAGCATATCACTGG
TGAAAGCTTACTGGAATGAACTTTTTACTCTTGGTCTTGCCCAGTGCTGGCAAGTGATGAATGTAGCAAC
TATATTAGCAACATTTGTCAATTGTCTTCACAATAGTCTTCAACAAGATGCCAAGGTAATTGCAGCCCTC
ATTCATTTCACAAGACGAGCAATCACTGATTTATAGTAATGAACTAGTCCGTAACTTGAAAGTATTTCGA
TTTCTTGGCTTTATATATCTTGTGGAAAGGACGACATGTTGAACGTACCGTTGGTGAAACGCGTTAAGTC
GACAATCAACCTCTGGATTACAAAATTTGTGAAAGATTGACTGGTATTCTTAACTATGTTGCTCCTTTTA
CGCTATGTGGATACGCTGCTTTAATGCCTTTGTATCATGCTATTGCTTCCCGTATGGCTTTCATTTTCTC
CTCCTTGTATAAATCCTGGTTGCTGTCTCTTTATGAGGAGTTGTGGCCCGTTGTCAGGCAACGTGGCGTG
GTGTGCACTGTGTTTGCTGACGCAACCCCCACTGGTTGGGGCATTGCCACCACCTGTCAGCTCCTTTCCG
GGACTTTCGCTTTCCCCCTCCCTATTGCCACGGCGGAACTCATCGCCGCCTGCCTTGCCCGCTGCTGGAC
AGGGGCTCGGCTGTTGGGCACTGACAATTCCGTGGTGTTGTCGGGGAAATCATCGTCCTTTCCTTGGCTG
CTCGCCTGTGTTGCCACCTGGATTCTGCGCGGGACGTCCTTCTGCTACGTCCCTTCGGCCCTCAATCCAG
CGGACCTTCCTTCCCGCGGCCTGCTGCCGGCTCTGCGGCCTCTTCCGCGTCTTCGCCTTCGCCCTCAGAC
GAGTCGGATCTCCCTTTGGGCCGCCTCCCCGCGTCGACTTTAAGACCAATGACTTACAAGGCAGCTGTAG
ATCTTAGCCACTTTTTAAAAGAAAAGGGGGGACTGGAAGGGCTAATTCACTCCCAACGAAGACAAGATCT
GCTTTTTGCTTGTACTGGGTCTCTCTGGTTAGACCAGATCTGAGCCTGGGAGCTCTCTGGCTAACTAGGG
AACCCACTGCTTAAGCCTCAATAAAGCTTGCCTTGAGTGCTTCAAGTAGTGTGTGCCCGTCTGTTGTGTG
ACTCTGGTAACTAGAGATCCCTCAGACCCTTTTAGTCAGTGTGGAAAATCTCTAGCAGTACGTATAGTAG
TTCATGTCATCTTATTATTCAGTATTTATAACTTGCAAAGAAATGAATATCAGAGAGTGAGAGGAACTTG
TTTATTGCAGCTTATAATGGTTACAAATAAAGCAATAGCATCACAAATTTCACAAATAAAGCATTTTTTT
CACTGCATTCTAGTTGTGGTTTGTCCAAACTCATCAATGTATCTTATCATGTCTGGCTCTAGCTATCCCG
CCCCTAACTCCGCCCATCCCGCCCCTAACTCCGCCCAGTTCCGCCCATTCTCCGCCCCATGGCTGACTAA
TTTTTTTTATTTATGCAGAGGCCGAGGCCGCCTCGGCCTCTGAGCTATTCCAGAAGTAGTGAGGAGGCTT
TTTTGGAGGCCTAGGGACGTACCCAATTCGCCCTATAGTGAGTCGTATTACGCGCGCTCACTGGCCGTCG
TTTTACAACGTCGTGACTGGGAAAACCCTGGCGTTACCCAACTTAATCGCCTTGCAGCACATCCCCCTTT
CGCCAGCTGGCGTAATAGCGAAGAGGCCCGCACCGATCGCCCTTCCCAACAGTTGCGCAGCCTGAATGGC
GAATGGG
[124 nt withheld, positions 7148-7271]
C
[91 nt withheld, positions 7273-7363]
A
[49 nt withheld, positions 7365-7413]
CCTTTGACGTTGGAGTCCACGTTCTTT
[37 nt withheld, positions 7441-7477]
ACCCTATCTCGGTCTATTCTTTTGATTTATAAGGGATTTTGCCGATTTCGGCCTATTGGTTAAAAAATGA
GCTGATTTAACAAAAATTTAACGCGAATTTTAACAAAATATTAACGCTTACAATTTAGGTGGCACTTTTC
GGGGAAATGTGCGCGGAACCCCTATTTGTTTATTTTTCTAAATACATTCAAATATGTATCCGCTCATGAG
ACAATAACCCTGATAAATGCTTCAATAATATTGAAAAAGGAAGAGTATGAGTATTCAACATTTCCGTGTC
GCCCTTATTCCCTTTTTTGCGGCATTTTGCCTTCCTGTTTTTGCTCACCCAGAAACGCTGGTGAAAGTAA
AAGATGCTGAAGATCAGTTGGGTGCACGAGTGGGTTACATCGAACTGGATCTCAACAGCGGTAAGATCCT
TGAGAGTTTTCGCCCCGAAGAACGTTTTCCAATGATGAGCACTTTTAAAGTTCTGCTATGTGGCGCGGTA
TTATCCCGTATTGACGCCGGGCAAGAGCAACTCGGTCGCCGCATACACTATTCTCAGAATGACTTGGTTG
AGTACTCACCAGTCACAGAAAAGCATCTTACGGATGGCATGACAGTAAGAGAATTATGCAGTGCTGCCAT
AACCATGAGTGATAACACTGCGGCCAACTTACTTCTGACAACGATCGGAGGACCGAAGGAGCTAACCGCT
TTTTTGCACAACATGGGGGATCATGTAACTCGCCTTGATCGTTGGGAACCGGAGCTGAATGAAGCCATAC
CAAACGACGAGCGTGACACCACGATGCCTGTAGCAATGGCAACAACGTTGCGCAAACTATTAACTGGCGA
ACTACTTACTCTAGCTTCCCGGCAACAATTAATAGACTGGATGGAGGCGGATAAAGTTGCAGGACCACTT
CTGCGCTCGGCCCTTCCGGCTGGCTGGTTTATTGCTGATAAATCTGGAGCCGGTGAGCGTGGGTCTCGCG
GTATCATTGCAGCACTGGGGCCAGATGGTAAGCCCTCCCGTATCGTAGTTATCTACACGACGGGGAGTCA
GGCAACTATGGATGAACGAAATAGACAGATCGCTGAGATAGGTGCCTCACTGATTAAGCATTGGTAACTG
TCAGACCAAGTTTACTCATATATACTTTAGATTGATTTAAAACTTCATTTTTAATTTAAAAGGATCTAGG
TGAAGATCCTTTTTGATAATCTCATGACCAAAATCCCTTAACGTGAGTTTTCGTTCCACTGAGCGTCAGA
CCCCGTAGAAAAGATCAAAGGATCTTCTTGAGATCCTTTTTTTCTGCGCGTAATCTGCTGCTTGCAAACA
AAAAAACCACCGCTACCAGCGGTGGTTTGTTTGCCGGATCAAGAGCTACCAACTCTTTTTCCGAAGGTAA
CTGGCTTCAGCAGAGCGCAGATACCAAATACTGTTCTTCTAGTGTAGCCGTAGTTAGGCCACCACTTCAA
GAACTCTGTAGCACCGCCTACATACCTCGCTCTGCTAATCCTGTTACCAGTGGCTGCTGCCAGTGGCGAT
AAGTCGTGTCTTACCGGGTTGGACTCAAGACGATAGTTACCGGATAAGGCGCAGCGGTCGGGCTGAACGG
GGGGTTCGTGCACACAGCCCAGCTTGGAGCGAACGACCTACACCGAACTGAGATACCTACAGCGTGAGCT
ATGAGAAAGCGCCACGCTTCCCGAAGGGAGAAAGGCGGACAGGTATCCGGTAAGCGGCAGGGTCGGAACA
GGAGAGCGCACGAGGGAGCTTCCAGGGGGAAACGCCTGGTATCTTTATAGTCCTGTCGGGTTTCGCCACC
TCTGACTTGAGCGTCGATTTTTGTGATGCTCGTCAGGGGGGCGGAGCCTATGGAAAAACGCCAGCAACGC
GGCCTTTTTACGGTTCCTGGCCTTTTGCTGGCCTTTTGCTCACATGTTCTTTCCTGCGTTATCCCCTGAT
TCTGTGGATAACCGTATTACCGCCTTTGAGTGAGCTGATACCGCTCGCCGCAGCCGAACGACCGAGCGCA
GCGAGTCAGTGAGCGAGGAAGCGGAAGAGCGCCCAATACGCAAACCGCCTCTCCCCGCGCGTTGGCCGAT
TCATTAATGCAGCTGGCACGACAGGTTTCCCGACTGGAAAGCGGGCAGTGAGCGCAACGCAATTAATGTG
AGTTAGCTCACTCATTAGGCACCCCAGGCTTTACACTTTATGCTTCCGGCTCGTATGTTGTGTGGAATTG
TGAGCGGATAACAATTTCACACAGGAAACAGCTATGACCATGATTACGCCAAGCGCGCAATTAACCCTCA
CTAAAGGGAACAAAAGCTGGAGCTGCAAGC
