>Addgene plasmid #142285 | TFORF1897 | depositor partial sequence | sequence record 278993 | Insert
ACCGCCACCATGGCAACCATAGAAGAAATTGCACATCAAATTATTGAACAACAGATGGGAGAGATTGTTA
CAGAGCAGCAAACTGGGCAGAAAATCCAGATTGTGACAGCACTTGATCATAATACCCAAGGCAAGCAGTT
CATTCTGACAAATCACGACGGCTCTACTCCAAGCAAAGTCATTCTGGCCAGGCAAGATTCCACTCCGGGA
AAAGTTTTCCTTACAACTCCAGATGCAGCAGGTGTCAACCAGTTATTTTTTACCACTCCTGATCTGTCTG
CACAACACCTGCAGCTCCTAACAGATAATTCTCCAGACCAAGGACCAAATAAGGTTTTTGATCTTTGCGT
AGTATGTGGAGACAAAGCATCAGGACGTCATTATGGAGCAGTAACTTGTGAAGGCTGCAAAGGATTTTTT
AAAAGAAGCATCCGAAAAAATTTAGTATATTCATGTCGAGGATCAAAGGATTGTATTATTAATAAGCACC
ACCGAAACCGCTGTCAATACTGCAGGTTACAGAGATGTATTGCGTTTGGAATGAAGCAAGACTCTGTCCA
ATGTGAAAGAAAACCCATTGAAGTATCACGAGAAAAATCTTCCAACTGTGCCGCTTCAACAGAAAAAATC
TATATCCGAAAGGACCTTCGTAGCCCATTAACTGCAACTCCAACTTTTGTAACAGATAGTGAAAGTACAA
GGTCAACAGGACTGTTAGATTCAGGAATGTTCATGAATATTCATCCATCTGGAGTAAAAACTGAGTCAGC
TGTGCTGATGACATCAGATAAGGCTGAATCATGTCAGGGAGATTTAAGTACATTGGCCAATGTGGTTACA
TCATTAGCGAATCTTGGAAAAACTAAAGATCTTTCTCAAAATAGTAATGAAATGTCTATGATTGAAAGCT
TAAGCAATGATGATACCTCTTTGTGTGAATTTCAAGAAATGCAGACCAACGGTGATGTTTCAAGGGCATT
TGACACTCTTGCAAAAGCATTGAATCCTGGAGAGAGCACAGCCTGCCAGAGCTCAGTAGCGGGCATGGAA
GGAAGTGTACACCTAATCACTGGAGATTCAAGCATAAATTACACCGAAAAAGAGGGGCCACTTCTCAGCG
ATTCACATGTAGCTTTCAGGCTCACCATGCCTTCTCCTATGCCTGAGTACCTGAATGTGCACTACATTGG
GGAGTCTGCCTCCAGACTGCTGTTCTTATCAATGCACTGGGCACTTTCGATTCCTTCTTTCCAGGCTCTA
GGGCAAGAAAACAGCATATCACTGGTGAAAGCTTACTGGAATGAACTTTTTACTCTTGGTCTTGCCCAGT
GCTGGCAAGTGATGAATGTAGCAACTATATTAGCAACATTTGTCAATTGTCTTCACAATAGTCTTCAACA
AGATGCCAAGGTAATTGCAGCCCTCATTCATTTCACAAGACGAGCAATCACTGATTTATAGTAATGAACT
AGTCCGTAACTTGAAAGTATTTCGATTTCTTGGCTTTATATATCTTGTGGAAAGGACGACATGTTGAACG
TACCGTTGGTGAA
