>Addgene plasmid #142285 | TFORF1897 | depositor partial sequence | sequence record 278994 | Barcode
CATGTTGAACGTACCGTTGGTGAA
